Addgene plasmid #69755: pKG139
Purpose: Retroviral expression of CENP-C
Depositing lab: Iain Cheeseman. Depositing organization: Whitehead Institute for Biomedical Research. Publication: Induced ectopic kinetochore assembly bypasses the requirement for CENP-A nucleosomes. Gascoigne KE, Takeuchi K, Suzuki A, Hori T, Fukagawa T, Cheeseman IM. Cell. 2011 Apr 29;145(3):410-22. doi: 10.1016/j.cell.2011.03.031. PubMed 21529714.
Backbone
  Vector backbone: pIC194
  Backbone manufacturer: Arshad Desai (Addgene plasmid# 44433)
  Vector type: Mammalian Expression, Retroviral
Growth in bacteria
  Bacterial resistance: Kanamycin, 50 μg/mL
  Growth temperature: 37°C
  Growth strain: NEB Stable
  Copy number: High Copy
Gene/Insert
  Gene/Insert name: CENP-C
  Species: H. sapiens (human)
  Insert size (bp): 2832
  Mutation: L341F, N570D relative to NP_001803.2 (numbering based on CENP-C without tag)
  Entrez Gene: CENPC (a.k.a. CENP-C, CENPC1, MIF2, hcp-4)
  Tag / fusion protein: mCherry-TEV-S (N terminal on insert)
  Cloning method: Restriction Enzyme; 5′ cloning site XhoI (not destroyed); 3′ cloning site EcoRI (not destroyed)
  Sequencing primers: 5′ mCherry-F; 3′ SV40pA-R
Terms and licenses: Academic/Nonprofit Terms; Industry Terms: Not Available to Industry
Depositor comments: Discrepancies between the plasmid and the NCBI reference sequence for CENP-C exist, however, the plasmid is predicted to function as described in the associated publication.
How to cite: pKG139 was a gift from Iain Cheeseman (Addgene plasmid # 69755 ; http://n2t.net/addgene:69755 ; RRID:Addgene_69755)
