[The description below was written by a language model from this plasmid's Addgene catalogue record and pLannotate feature annotations shown in this document.]
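Description:
pKG139 is a mammalian expression plasmid carrying human CENP-C fused at its N terminus to an mCherry-TEV-S tag, built in the pIC194 backbone. The catalogue entry classifies it as a retroviral vector for retroviral expression of CENP-C. However, the annotated full sequence (about 7.7 kb) shows no LTRs, packaging signal or other retroviral elements. Its layout instead resembles a conventional CMV-driven, C1-type transfection plasmid, so the retroviral designation is not supported by the feature table and should be treated with caution.

Expression is driven by the human cytomegalovirus immediate early enhancer and promoter. The open reading frame begins with mCherry, a monomeric red fluorescent protein, followed by a short linker, a TEV protease cleavage site and an S-tag. This combination allows both live imaging and affinity purification with protease release. The roughly 2.8 kb CENP-C coding sequence was cloned between XhoI and EcoRI sites, both retained, and is terminated by an SV40 polyadenylation signal. The insert differs from the NCBI reference protein by L341F and N570D, and the depositor expects it still to function as published.

The plasmid propagates in E. coli at high copy from a ColE1/pUC-type origin and also carries an f1 origin. A single NeoR/KanR gene sits behind tandem bacterial (bla) and SV40 early promoters and ends in an HSV TK poly(A) signal. It provides kanamycin selection in bacteria and G418 selection in mammalian cells.

CENP-C is an inner kinetochore component, and the associated study concerns ectopic kinetochore assembly independent of CENP-A nucleosomes. This fits use of the construct for localising and isolating tagged CENP-C in human cells.
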