Features (pLannotate 1.2.2; 19 found; start..end, strand, type, name):
      6..40      +  rep_origin     RSF ori (fragment): Plasmids containing the RSF 1030 origin of replication can be propagated in E. coli cells that contain additional plasmids with compatible origins.
    108..411     +  enhancer       CMV enhancer: human cytomegalovirus immediate early enhancer
    412..615     +  promoter       CMV promoter: human cytomegalovirus (CMV) immediate early promoter
    660..1367    +  CDS            mCherry: mCherry is a basic (constitutively fluorescent) red fluorescent protein published in 2004, derived from Discosoma sp.. It is reported to be a very rapidly-maturing monomer with low acid sensitivity.
   1394..1412    +  misc_feature   MCS (fragment): pBluescript multiple cloning site
   1413..1432    +  CDS            capTEV™ (fragment): composite tag for in vivo biotinylation, TEV protease cleavage, and 6xHis tagging
   1446..1490    +  CDS            S-Tag: affinity and epitope tag derived from pancreatic ribonuclease A
   1515..4343    +  CDS            CENPC: CENPC_HUMAN - Also known as CENPC1, ICEN7. Experimental evidence at protein level: Swiss-Prot protein existence level 1. Component of the CENPA-NAC (nucleosome-associated) complex, a complex that plays a central role in assembly of kinetochore proteins, mitotic progression and chromosome segregation. The CENPA-NAC complex recruits the CENPA-CAD (nucleosome distal) complex and may be involved in incorporation of newly synthesized CENPA into centromeres. CENPC recruits DNA methylation and DNMT3B to both centromeric and pericentromeric satellite repeats and regulates the histone code in these reg
   4347..4383    +  misc_feature   MCS (fragment): multiple cloning site
   4400..4484    +  CDS            large T antigen (fragment): large T antigen from SV40 (simian virus 40)
   4507..4628    +  polyA_signal   SV40 poly(A) signal: SV40 polyadenylation signal
   4662..5090    -  rep_origin     f1 ori (sequence partly withheld): f1 bacteriophage origin of replication; arrow indicates direction of (+) strand synthesis
   5117..5221    +  promoter       AmpR promoter: bla
   5223..5580    +  promoter       SV40 promoter: SV40 enhancer and early promoter
   5615..6409    +  CDS            NeoR/KanR: aminoglycoside phosphotransferase from Tn5; aph(3')-II (or nptII); confers resistance to neomycin, kanamycin, and G418 (Geneticin®)
   6430..6582    +  CDS            ble (fragment): BLE_KLEPN - Experimental evidence at protein level: Swiss-Prot protein existence level 1. Binding protein with a strong affinity to the bleomycin family of antibiotics. Binds to CL990; an antimitotic-antibiotic compound. From Klebsiella pneumoniae.
   6641..6688    +  polyA_signal   HSV TK poly(A) signal: herpes simplex virus thymidine kinase polyadenylation signal (Cole and Stacy, 1985)
   6779..6795    -  polyA_signal   bGH poly(A) signal (fragment): bovine growth hormone polyadenylation signal
   7017..7605    +  rep_origin     ori: high-copy-number ColE1/pMB1/pBR322/pUC origin of replication
>Addgene plasmid #69755 | pKG139 | addgene full sequence | sequence record 372333 | Addgene NGS Result
CTGCGTTATCCCCTGATTCTGTGGATAACCGTATTACCGCCATGCATTAGTTATTAATAGTAATCAATTA
CGGGGTCATTAGTTCATAGCCCATATATGGAGTTCCGCGTTACATAACTTACGGTAAATGGCCCGCCTGG
CTGACCGCCCAACGACCCCCGCCCATTGACGTCAATAATGACGTATGTTCCCATAGTAACGCCAATAGGG
ACTTTCCATTGACGTCAATGGGTGGAGTATTTACGGTAAACTGCCCACTTGGCAGTACATCAAGTGTATC
ATATGCCAAGTACGCCCCCTATTGACGTCAATGACGGTAAATGGCCCGCCTGGCATTATGCCCAGTACAT
GACCTTATGGGACTTTCCTACTTGGCAGTACATCTACGTATTAGTCATCGCTATTACCATGGTGATGCGG
TTTTGGCAGTACATCAATGGGCGTGGATAGCGGTTTGACTCACGGGGATTTCCAAGTCTCCACCCCATTG
ACGTCAATGGGAGTTTGTTTTGGCACCAAAATCAACGGGACTTTCCAAAATGTCGTAACAACTCCGCCCC
ATTGACGCAAATGGGCGGTAGGCGTGTACGGTGGGAGGTCTATATAAGCAGAGCTGGTTTAGTGAACCGT
CAGATCCGCTAGCGCTACCGGTCGCCACCATGGTGAGCAAGGGCGAGGAGGATAACATGGCCATCATCAA
GGAGTTCATGCGCTTCAAGGTGCACATGGAGGGCTCCGTGAACGGCCACGAGTTCGAGATCGAGGGCGAG
GGCGAGGGCCGCCCCTACGAGGGCACCCAGACCGCCAAGCTGAAGGTGACCAAGGGTGGCCCCCTGCCCT
TCGCCTGGGACATCCTGTCCCCTCAGTTCATGTACGGCTCCAAGGCCTACGTGAAGCACCCCGCCGACAT
CCCCGACTACTTGAAGCTGTCCTTCCCCGAGGGCTTCAAGTGGGAGCGCGTGATGAACTTCGAGGACGGC
GGCGTGGTGACCGTGACCCAGGACTCCTCCCTGCAGGACGGCGAGTTCATCTACAAGGTGAAGCTGCGCG
GCACCAACTTCCCCTCCGACGGCCCCGTAATGCAGAAGAAGACCATGGGCTGGGAGGCCTCCTCCGAGCG
GATGTACCCCGAGGACGGCGCCCTGAAGGGCGAGATCAAGCAGAGGCTGAAGCTGAAGGACGGCGGCCAC
TACGACGCTGAGGTCAAGACCACCTACAAGGCCAAGAAGCCCGTGCAGCTGCCCGGCGCCTACAACGTCA
ACATCAAGTTGGACATCACCTCCCACAACGAGGACTACACCATCGTGGAACAGTACGAACGCGCCGAGGG
CCGCCACTCCACCGGCGGCATGGACGAGCTGTACAAGTCCGGAGGGGATCGGTGGAGCTCCACCGGTGGC
GGCCGCTCTAGAGAGAATCTTTATTTTCAGGGCGCCGCCAAATTCAAAGAAACCGCTGCTGCTAAATTCG
AACGCCAGCACATGGACAGCGGAGGTGGAGGTACTAGTCTCGAGATGGCTGCGTCCGGTCTGGATCATCT
CAAAAATGGCTACAGAAGAAGATTTTGTCGACCTTCCAGGGCACGTGACATTAACACAGAGCAAGGCCAG
AATGTTCTGGAAATCTTACAAGACTGTTTTGAAGAAAAAAGTCTTGCCAATGATTTTAGTACAAATTCTA
CAAAATCAGTGCCTAATTCAACACGCAAAATAAAAGACACTTGTATTCAGTCACCAAGCAAAGAGTGCCA
GAAATCACATCCAAAGTCAGTTCCAGTTTCTTCAAAGAAGAAAGAAGCCTCTCTACAGTTTGTTGTAGAA
CCAAGTGAAGCCACAAACAGATCAGTTCAGGCCCATGAAGTTCATCAGAAAATTCTGGCAACTGATGTTA
GTTCCAAAAATACACCTGACTCGAAAAAAATATCAAGTAGAAACATAAATGATCATCACAGTGAAGCTGA
TGAAGAATTTTACTTATCCGTTGGCTCACCTTCTGTTCTTTTGGATGCAAAAACATCTGTATCACAAAAT
GTTATTCCATCTAGTGCCCAAAAGAGAGAGACTTACACTTTTGAAAATTCAGTAAATATGCTGCCTTCAA
GTACAGAGGTTTCAGTTAAAACCAAAAAAAGGTTAAACTTTGATGATAAAGTTATGTTAAAGAAAATAGA
AATAGATAATAAAGTATCAGATGAAGAGGATAAAACATCAGAAGGACAAGAAAGAAAACCATCAGGATCA
TCTCAGAATAGAATACGAGATTCAGAATATGAAATTCAACGACAAGCTAAAAAAAGTTTTTCAACATTGT
TTTTAGAAACAGTAAAACGAAAAAGTGAATCCAGTCCCATTGTTAGGCATGCGGCAACTGCTCCACCTCA
TTCGTGTCCTCCCGATGATACGAAGTTGATAGAGGATGAATTTATAATTGATGAGTCGGATCAAAGTTTT
GCCAGTAGATCTTGGATTACAATACCAAGAAAGGCAGGGTCTCTGAAACAACGCACAATATCCCCGGCTG
AGAGCACTGCACTCTTTCAAGGTAGAAAGTCAAGAGAAAAGCATCATAATATATTACCTAAGACTTTGGC
AAATGACAAACATTCCCATAAACCTCACCCAGTAGAGACATCTCAGCCCTCTGATAAAACAGTACTGGAT
ACAAGTTATGCTTTGATAGGTGAAACAGTAAATAATTATAGATCTACAAAATATGAAATGTATTCCAAGA
ATGCAGAAAAACCATCTAGAAGCAAAAGGACTATAAAACAAAAACAGAGAAGAAAATTCATGGCTAAACC
AGCTGAAGAACAGCTTGATGTGGGACAGTCTAAAGATGAAAACATACATACATCACATATTACCCAAGAC
GAATTTCAAAGAAATTCAGACAGAAATATGGAAGAGCATGAAGAGATGGGAAATGATTGTGTTTCCAAAA
AACAGATGCCACCTGTGGGAAGCAAGAAAAGTAGCACTAGAAAAGATAAGGAAGAATCTAAAAAGAAGCG
CTTTTCCAGTGAGTCCAAGAACAAACTTGTACCTGAAGAAGTGACTTCAACTGTCACGAAAAGTCGAAGA
ATTTCCAGGCGTCCATCTGATTGGTGGGTGGTAAAATCAGAGGAGAGTCCTGTTTATAGCAATTCTTCAG
TAAGAAATGAATTACCAATGCATCACAATAGTAGCCGAAAATCTACTAAGAAAACAAATCAGTCATCTAA
GGATATTAGGAAAAAAACTATTCCACTTAAAAGGCAGAAGACAGCAACTAAAGGCAACCAAAGAGTACAG
AAGTTTTTAAATGCTGAAGGTTCTGGAGGTATCGTTGGTCATGATGAAATTTCCAGATGTTCACTGAGTG
AGCCATTGGAAAGTGATGAGGCAGACTTGGCTAAGAAGAAAAATCTTGATTGTTCTAGATCTACAAGAAG
CTCAAAGAATGAAGATAACATTATGACTGCACAGAATGTTCCCCTAAAGCCTCAGACCAGTGGATATACA
TGTAATATACCAACAGAGTCAAACTTGGATTCTGGAGAGCATAAGACTTCAGTTTTAGAGGAAAGTGGAC
CTTCCAGGCTCAATAATAATTATTTAATGTCTGGAAAGAATGATGTGGATGATGAGGAAGTTCATGGAAG
TTCAGATGACTCAAAACAATCTAAAGTGATACCAAAGAACAGAATCCATCACAAACTAGTATTGCCCTCC
AACACACCAAATGTTCGCAGGACCAAGAGAACACGTTTGAAACCTTTGGAGTACTGGCGAGGAGAGCGAA
TAGATTATCAAGGAAGGCCATCAGGAGGATTCGTGATTAGTGGAGTACTATCTCCAGACACAATATCGTC
TAAAAGGAAGGCAAAAGAAAATATTGGAAAAGTCAACAAAAAATCTAATAAGAAAAGGATCTGTCTTGAT
AACGATGAAAGAAAGACTAACTTAATGGTAAATCTAGGTATACCTCTTGGAGATCCTTTGCAGCCAACGA
GGGTAAAGGACCCAGAAACAAGAGAGATTATTCTCATGGATCTTGTAAGGCCACAAGATACATATCAATT
TTTTGTTAAGCATGGTGAGTTGAAGGTATACAAGACATTGGATACACCCTTTTTTTCTACTGGGAAATTG
ATATTAGGACCACAAGAAGAAAAGGGAAAGCAGCATGTTGGCCAGGATATATTGGTTTTTTATGTTAACT
TTGGTGACCTTTTGTGTACTTTACATGAAACACCTTATATATTAAGTACTGGGGATTCGTTCTATGTTCC
TTCAGGTAACTATTATAACATCAAAAATCTCCGGAATGAGGAAAGTGTTCTTCTTTTTACTCAGATAAAA
AGATGAGAATTCTGCAGTCGACGGTACCGCGGGCCCGGGATCCACCGGATCTAGATAACTGATCATAATC
AGCCATACCACATTTGTAGAGGTTTTACTTGCTTTAAAAAACCTCCCACACCTCCCCCTGAACCTGAAAC
ATAAAATGAATGCAATTGTTGTTGTTAACTTGTTTATTGCAGCTTATAATGGTTACAAATAAAGCAATAG
CATCACAAATTTCACAAATAAAGCATTTTTTTCACTGCATTCTAGTTGTGGTTTGTCCAAACTCATCAAT
GTATCTTAACGCGTAAATTGTAAGCGTTAATATTTTGTTAAAATTCGCGTTAAATTTTTGTTAAATCAGC
TCATTTTTTAACCAATAGGCCGAAATCGGCAAAATCCCTTATAAATCAAAAGAATAGACCGAGATAGGGT
[37 nt withheld, positions 4761-4797]
AAAGAACGTGGACTCCAACGTCAAAGG
[49 nt withheld, positions 4825-4873]
T
[91 nt withheld, positions 4875-4965]
G
[124 nt withheld, positions 4967-5090]
CAGGTGGCACTTTTCGGGGAAATGTGCGCGGAACCCCTATTTGTTTATTTTTCTAAATACATTCAAATAT
GTATCCGCTCATGAGACAATAACCCTGATAAATGCTTCAATAATATTGAAAAAGGAAGAGTCCTGAGGCG
GAAAGAACCAGCTGTGGAATGTGTGTCAGTTAGGGTGTGGAAAGTCCCCAGGCTCCCCAGCAGGCAGAAG
TATGCAAAGCATGCATCTCAATTAGTCAGCAACCAGGTGTGGAAAGTCCCCAGGCTCCCCAGCAGGCAGA
AGTATGCAAAGCATGCATCTCAATTAGTCAGCAACCATAGTCCCGCCCCTAACTCCGCCCATCCCGCCCC
TAACTCCGCCCAGTTCCGCCCATTCTCCGCCCCATGGCTGACTAATTTTTTTTATTTATGCAGAGGCCGA
GGCCGCCTCGGCCTCTGAGCTATTCCAGAAGTAGTGAGGAGGCTTTTTTGGAGGCCTAGGCTTTTGCAAA
GATCGATCAAGAGACAGGATGAGGATCGTTTCGCATGATTGAACAAGATGGATTGCACGCAGGTTCTCCG
GCCGCTTGGGTGGAGAGGCTATTCGGCTATGACTGGGCACAACAGACAATCGGCTGCTCTGATGCCGCCG
TGTTCCGGCTGTCAGCGCAGGGGCGCCCGGTTCTTTTTGTCAAGACCGACCTGTCCGGTGCCCTGAATGA
ACTGCAAGACGAGGCAGCGCGGCTATCGTGGCTGGCCACGACGGGCGTTCCTTGCGCAGCTGTGCTCGAC
GTTGTCACTGAAGCGGGAAGGGACTGGCTGCTATTGGGCGAAGTGCCGGGGCAGGATCTCCTGTCATCTC
ACCTTGCTCCTGCCGAGAAAGTATCCATCATGGCTGATGCAATGCGGCGGCTGCATACGCTTGATCCGGC
TACCTGCCCATTCGACCACCAAGCGAAACATCGCATCGAGCGAGCACGTACTCGGATGGAAGCCGGTCTT
GTCGATCAGGATGATCTGGACGAAGAGCATCAGGGGCTCGCGCCAGCCGAACTGTTCGCCAGGCTCAAGG
CGAGCATGCCCGACGGCGAGGATCTCGTCGTGACCCATGGCGATGCCTGCTTGCCGAATATCATGGTGGA
AAATGGCCGCTTTTCTGGATTCATCGACTGTGGCCGGCTGGGTGTGGCGGACCGCTATCAGGACATAGCG
TTGGCTACCCGTGATATTGCTGAAGAGCTTGGCGGCGAATGGGCTGACCGCTTCCTCGTGCTTTACGGTA
TCGCCGCTCCCGATTCGCAGCGCATCGCCTTCTATCGCCTTCTTGACGAGTTCTTCTGAGCGGGACTCTG
GGGTTCGAAATGACCGACCAAGCGACGCCCAACCTGCCATCACGAGATTTCGATTCCACCGCCGCCTTCT
ATGAAAGGTTGGGCTTCGGAATCGTTTTCCGGGACGCCGGCTGGATGATCCTCCAGCGCGGGGATCTCAT
GCTGGAGTTCTTCGCCCACCCTAGGGGGAGGCTAACTGAAACACGGAAGGAGACAATACCGGAAGGAACC
CGCGCTATGACGGCAATAAAAAGACAGAATAAAACGCACGGTGTTGGGTCGTTTGTTCATAAACGCGGGG
TTCGGTCCCAGGGCTGGCACTCTGTCGATACCCCACCGAGACCCCATTGGGGCCAATACGCCCGCGTTTC
TTCCTTTTCCCCACCCCACCCCCCAAGTTCGGGTGAAGGCCCAGGGCTCGCAGCCAACGTCGGGGCGGCA
GGCCCTGCCATAGCCTCAGGTTACTCATATATACTTTAGATTGATTTAAAACTTCATTTTTAATTTAAAA
GGATCTAGGTGAAGATCCTTTTTGATAATCTCATGACCAAAATCCCTTAACGTGAGTTTTCGTTCCACTG
AGCGTCAGACCCCGTAGAAAAGATCAAAGGATCTTCTTGAGATCCTTTTTTTCTGCGCGTAATCTGCTGC
TTGCAAACAAAAAAACCACCGCTACCAGCGGTGGTTTGTTTGCCGGATCAAGAGCTACCAACTCTTTTTC
CGAAGGTAACTGGCTTCAGCAGAGCGCAGATACCAAATACTGTTCTTCTAGTGTAGCCGTAGTTAGGCCA
CCACTTCAAGAACTCTGTAGCACCGCCTACATACCTCGCTCTGCTAATCCTGTTACCAGTGGCTGCTGCC
AGTGGCGATAAGTCGTGTCTTACCGGGTTGGACTCAAGACGATAGTTACCGGATAAGGCGCAGCGGTCGG
GCTGAACGGGGGGTTCGTGCACACAGCCCAGCTTGGAGCGAACGACCTACACCGAACTGAGATACCTACA
GCGTGAGCTATGAGAAAGCGCCACGCTTCCCGAAGGGAGAAAGGCGGACAGGTATCCGGTAAGCGGCAGG
GTCGGAACAGGAGAGCGCACGAGGGAGCTTCCAGGGGGAAACGCCTGGTATCTTTATAGTCCTGTCGGGT
TTCGCCACCTCTGACTTGAGCGTCGATTTTTGTGATGCTCGTCAGGGGGGCGGAGCCTATGGAAAAACGC
CAGCAACGCGGCCTTTTTACGGTTCCTGGCCTTTTGCTGGCCTTTTGCTCACATGTTCTTTC
