>Addgene plasmid #69755 | pKG139 | depositor partial sequence | sequence record 123499 | ORF
ATGGCTGCGTCCGGTCTGGATCATCTCAAAAATGGCTACAGAAGAAGATTTTGTCGACCTTCCAGGGCAC
GTGACATTAACACAGAGCAAGGCCAGAATGTTCTGGAAATCTTACAAGACTGTTTTGAAGAAAAAAGTCT
TGCCAATGATTTTAGTACAAATTCTACAAAATCAGTGCCTAATTCAACACGCAAAATAAAAGACACTTGT
ATTCAGTCACCAAGCAAAGAGTGCCAGAAATCACATCCAAAGTCAGTTCCAGTTTCTTCAAAGAAGAAAG
AAGCCTCTCTACAGTTTGTTGTAGAACCAAGTGAAGCCACAAACAGATCAGTTCAGGCCCATGAAGTTCA
TCAGAAAATTCTGGCAACTGATGTTAGTTCCAAAAATACACCTGACTCGAAAAAAATATCAAGTAGAAAC
ATAAATGATCATCACAGTGAAGCTGATGAAGAATTTTACTTATCCGTTGGCTCACCTTCTGTTCTTTTGG
ATGCAAAAACATCTGTATCACAAAATGTTATTCCATCTAGTGCCAAAAAGAGAGAGACTTACACTTTTGA
AAATTCAGTAAATATGCTGCCTTCAAGTACAGAGGTTTCAGTTAAAACCAAAAAAAGGTTAAACTTTGAT
GATAAAGTTATGTTAAAGAAAATAGAAATAGATAATAAAGTATCAGATGAAGAGGATAAAACATCGGAAG
GACAAGAAAGAAAACCATCAGGATCATCTCAGAATAGAATACGAGATTCAGAATATGAAATTCAACGACA
AGCTAAAAAAAGTTTTTCAACATTGTTTTTAGAAACAGTAAAACGAAAAAGTGAATCCAGTCCCATTGTT
AGGCATGCGGCAACTGCTCCACCTCATTCGTGTCCTCCCGATGATACGAAGTTGATAGAGGATGAATTTA
TAATTGATGAGTCGGATCAAAGTTTTGCCAGTAGATCTTGGATTACAATACCAAGAAAGGCAGGGTCTCT
GAAACAACGCACAATATCCCCGGCTGAGAGCACTGCACTCTTTCAAGGTAGAAAGTCAAGAGAAAAGCAT
CATAATATATTACCTAAGACTTTGGCAAATGACAAACATTCCCATAAACCTCACCCAGTAGAGACATCTC
AGCCCTCTGATAAAACAGTACTGGATACAAGTTATGCTTTGATAGATGAAACAGTAAATAATTATAGATC
TACAAAATATGAAATGTATTCCAAGAATGCAGAAAAACCATCTAGAAGCAAAAGGACTATAAAACAAAAA
CAGAGAAGAAAATTCATGGCTAAACCAGCTGAAGAACAGCTTGATGTGGGACAGTCTAAAGATGAAAACA
TACATACATCACATATTACCCAAGACGAATTTCAAAGAAATTCAGACAGAAATATGGAAGAGCATGAAGA
GATGGGAAATGATTGTGTTTCCAAAAAACAGATGCCACCTGTGGGAAGCAAGAAAAGTAGCACTAGAAAA
GATAAGGAAGAATCTAAAAAGAAGCGCTTTTCCAGTGAGTCCAAGAACAAACTTGTACCTGAAGAAGTGA
CTTCAACTGTCACGAAAAGTCGAAGAATTTCCAGGCGTCCATCTGATTGGTGGGTGGTAAAATCAGAGGA
GAGTCCTGTTTATAGCAATTCTTCAGTAAGAAATGAATTACCAATGCATCACAATAGTAGCCGAAAATCT
ACTAAGAAAACAAATCAGTCATCTAAGAATATTAGGAAAAAAACTATTCCACTTAAAAGGCAGAAGACAG
CAACTAAAGGCAACCAAAGAGTACAGAAGTTTTTAAATGCTGAAGGTTCTGGAGGTATCGTTGGTCATGA
TGAAATTTCCAGATGTTCACTGAGTGAGCCATTGGAAAGTGATGAGGCAGACTTGGCTAAGAAGAAAAAT
CTTGATTGTTCTAGATCTACAAGAAGCTCAAAGAATGAAGATAACATTATGACTGCACAGAATGTTCCCC
TAAAGCCTCAGACCAGTGGATATACATGTAATATACCAACAGAGTCAAACTTGGATTCTGGAGAGCATAA
GACTTCAGTTTTAGAGGAAAGTGGACCTTCCAGGCTCAATAATAATTATTTAATGTCTGGAAAGAATGAT
GTGGATGATGAGGAAGTTCATGGAAGTTCAGATGACTCAAAACAATCTAAAGTGATACCAAAGAACAGAA
TCCATCACAAACTAGTATTGCCCTCCAACACACCAAATGTTCGCAGGACCAAGAGAACACGTTTGAAACC
TTTGGAGTACTGGCGAGGAGAGCGAATAGATTATCAAGGAAGGCCATCAGGAGGATTCGTGATTAGTGGA
GTACTATCTCCAGACACAATATCGTCTAAAAGGAAGGCAAAAGAAAATATTGGAAAAGTCAACAAAAAAT
CTAATAAGAAAAGGATCTGTCTTGATAACGATGAAAGAAAGACTAACTTAATGGTAAATCTAGGTATACC
TCTTGGAGATCCTTTGCAGCCAACGAGGGTAAAGGACCCAGAAACAAGAGAGATTATTCTCATGGATCTT
GTAAGGCCACAAGATACATATCAATTTTTTGTTAAGCATGGTGAGTTGAAGGTATACAAGACATTGGATA
CACCCTTTTTTTCTACTGGGAAATTGATATTAGGACCACAAGAAGAAAAGGGAAAGCAGCATGTTGGCCA
GGATATATTGGTTTTTTATGTTAACTTTGGTGACCTTTTGTGTACTTTACATGAAACACCTTATATATTA
AGTACTGGGGATTCGTTCTATGTTCCTTCAGGTAACTATTATAACATCAAAAATCTCCGGAATGAGGAAA
GTGTTCTTCTTTTTACTCAGATAAAAAGATGA
