>Addgene plasmid #69755 | pKG139 | addgene partial sequence | sequence record 129103 | mCherry-F 5'-ccccgtaatgcagaagaaga-3'
CCCGAGGACGGCGCCCTGAAGGGCGAGATCAAGCAGAGGCTGAAGCTGAAGGACGGCGGCCACTACGACG
CTGAGGTCAAGACCACCTACAAGGCCAAGAAGCCCGTGCAGCTGCCCGGCGCCTACAACGTCAACATCAA
GTTGGACATCACCTCCCACAACGAGGACTACACCATCGTGGAACAGTACGAACGCGCCGAGGGCCGCCAC
TCCACCGGCGGCATGGACGAGCTGTACAAGTCCGGAGGGGATCGGTGGAGCTCCACCGGTGGCGGCCGCT
CTAGAGAGAATCTTTATTTTCAGGGCGCCGCCAAATTCAAAGAAACCGCTGCTGCTAAATTCGAACGCCA
GCACATGGACAGCGGAGGTGGAGGTACTAGTCTCGAGATGGCTGCGTCCGGTCTGGATCATCTCAAAAAT
GGCTACAGAAGAAGATTTTGTCGACCTTCCAGGGCACGTGACATTAACACAGAGCAAGGCCAGAATGTTC
TGGAAATCTTACAAGACTGTTTTGAAGAAAAAAGTCTTGCCAATGATTTTAGTACAAATTCTACAAAATC
AGTGCCTAATTCAACACGCAAAATAAAAGACACTTGTATTCAGTCACCAAGCAAAGAGTGCCAGAAATCA
CATCCAAAGTCAGTTCCAGTTTCTTCAAAGAAGAAAGAAGCCTCTCTACAGTTTGTTGTAGAACCAAGTG
AAGCCACAAACAGATCAGTTCAGGCCCATGAAGTTCATCAGAAAATTCTGGCAACTGATGTTAGTTCCAA
AAATACACCTGACTCGAAAA
