>Addgene plasmid #69755 | pKG139 | addgene partial sequence | sequence record 129105 | SV40pA-R 5'-GAAATTTGTGATGCTATTGC-3'
CAACAACAATTGCATTCATTTTATGTTTCAGGTTCAGGGGGAGGTGTGGGAGGTTTTTTAAAGCAAGTAA
AACCTCTACAAATGTGGTATGGCTGATTATGATCAGTTATCTAGATCCGGTGGATCCCGGGCCCGCGGTA
CCGTCGACTGCAGAATTCTCATCTTTTTATCTGAGTAAAAAGAAGAACACTTTCCTCATTCCGGAGATTT
TTGATGTTATAATAGTTACCTGAAGGAACATAGAACGAATCCCCAGTACTTAATATATAAGGTGTTTCAT
GTAAAGTACACAAAAGGTCACCAAAGTTAACATAAAAAACCAATATATCCTGGCCAACATGCTGCTTTCC
CTTTTCTTCTTGTGGTCCTAATATCAATTTCCCAGTAGAAAAAAAGGGTGTATCCAATGTCTTGTATACC
TTCAACTCACCATGCTTAACAAAAAATTGATATGTATCTTGTGGCCTTACAAGATCCATGAGAATAATCT
CTCTTGTTTCTGGGTCCTTTACCCTCGTTGGCTGCAAAGGATCTCCAAGAGGTATACCTAGATTTACCAT
TAAGTTAGTCTTTCTTTCATCGTTATCAAGACAGATCCTTTTCTTATTAGATTTTTTGTTGACTTTTCCA
ATATTTTCTTTTGCCTTCCTTTTAGACGATATTGTGTCTGGAGATAGTACTCCACTAATCACGAATCCTC
CTGATGGCCTTCCTTGATAATCTATTCGCTCTCCTCGCCAGTACTCCAAAGGTTTCAAACGTGTTCTCTT
GGTCCTGCGAACATTTGGTGTGTTGGAGG
